>Addgene plasmid #164738 | LjUBQ:MtGLV1:T35s | addgene full sequence | sequence record 325440 | Addgene NGS Result
GAGAGATTCATAAGGCTCTGAAGCTGAAAGACGGTGGTCATTACCTAGTTGAATTCAAAAGTATTTACAT
GGCAAAGAAGCCTGTGCAGCTACCAGGGTACTACTATGTTGACTCCAAACTGGATATAACAAGCCACAAC
GAAGATTATACAATCGTTGAGCAGTATGAAAGAACCGAGGGACGCCACCATCTGTTCCTTTAAGCTTGTC
AAGCAGATCGTTCAAACATTTGGCAATAAAGTTTCTTAAGATTGAATCCTGTTGCCGGTCTTGCGATGAT
TATCATATAATTTCTGTTGAATTACGTTAAGCATGTAATAATTAACATGTAATGCATGACGTTATTTATG
AGATGGGTTTTTATGATTAGAGTCCCGCAATTATACATTTAATACGCGATAGAAAACAAAATATAGCGCG
CAAACTAGGATAAATTATCGCGCGCGGTGTCATCTATGTTACTAGATCGACGCTGAGCTCGAATTCTAGT
GGAGGGAGAGAGGATTTTGAGGAAATAATTAATTGAATTACTTGTATTATTGATAAAGTAATTTAGATAA
GTTGTTAGTACAACTTATTGCAACTATGGATAGACAAAAATCACTTATTTTAAGGGGAGAAGTATATAAC
AACTTATTATAAAATTTCTGAGCAGCCGGCCTCCTCCAATCAATCATAGAGAGTGGAGCCCATTCTGGAA
AACCAAGGAACCCCCAACTTGCACTGGTGCGGTGGCCCAATTCAAAAAAAACGGGGCCCAGCAAAGTAAC
GCCGTTGTAACGATTTATCAATCCAAACTCAAAAGGCGGCGAGATGCGTTTAACTCCGTGAAATTAACAA
ACCGCCAACAACTTGCAATTTGCAACTACCGTTTCCAAGAAGAACTCAACCACACAACGTATCCTATCCC
AAACCACACGCAACTAGTGACGCGTCATAAGGACACGTGTCACAATTTGACTGGTTAATAATTTCACCGC
TTTTGCTATAAATTACCTCCAATCCCCTTAGCTTCTTCACAATTCAGTTCCCAACCCTAACAATTCTTGT
TCATATCGCTTCTCTCTACTTTCAAGGTATGATCCAATTTCTCTCTTCTTTCTCTGTAATCCTTTCGTTG
AGTTTTGTTTCCGATCAATCATAGGTAGTTTTCTTGTTTCGAAGCATGAGATCTAGGAATTTTTTGTGAT
TTTCCAAAATTGAGATCGGTTTGAAATTGAATTTTACAGCTTGAATCTCAGATCTTGTTTTATCAATGTT
TTCGATGGCTTGCGATGTAGATCTATGATAATTGTGGTTCAGTTTTGTTAGGAATCGATTTCGGTTTAGC
AATTGCAGATTAATTAGGGTTTCCAATTGAATTCTTCAGATCCGTTATGGAATTATGTCAAATAATTTAT
TCAAATTGGAAATTATTGTTAGATCCACTCTTAATCTGTTTGATCCAAGCTTCAATTAGGGTTTTCACTT
GTTTCAATTTCTTGTTATGGATTCTGATTTATCTGTTGATGTTAGATCCACTCTTAATCTGTTTGATCCA
AGCGTTAATTAGGGTTTTCACTTGTTTCAATTTCGTGTGTTGGATTCTGATTTATCTGTTGTTGATGTGA
TTACAGAATGAAGCAAGGACAATCAAGAAAAATAGTACTTCTAATAGCATTCTTAGTTCTATGCTGCTTT
TCATCATTTCTTCTGGGAGGTATACTTATTTTTCTTTAATTTTATTCTTATTTTATGAAGTTTTGTATAT
TAGTTTGTCATCTTTACAAAAACAGTTTGTAAGGTATGCAAGTTCACTATTACATTATTTTTGTATAATT
CTATTTTAAATAATTTTTACACACACATATATATTCAGTGACGGAGTCAGAAATTTTATAGAGCTTGGGC
AAAAAAATTATCGCAAAATGTTACTTTCTTCCTGGGAATAATTTCACATTTCCTGCAGATAATTTCACAT
TTCCTACAGAATCTGCAGGAAATCCTAAGCAAAATCTGCAGGAAATGTGTTTCCTGCGGAATTTACATAA
AAATCAGCATAAAAAACTAAAAGTCCTAGTAATGGCTAGGTTTGCTACAAAGAAAATTGGAGCTGAGCCT
GAGCTAGTGTCCAGGCTAGCTGGGGGGTGGCTCCGCCCTTGTATATATTGTGTTTGTTGGTTTCTTCATT
TTATATAAAAAAAACAAACATTTGTCTAGAAGTCCTAACTCAACTGGCAAATGCCGAAATTGCAAGACCT
CGCATTGTGTGTGAGTTTATTTTTAAAAAAAGAAAAAACAACATTTTGGCAGTTTTGTAATTAACGTTCA
AATATTGCAGAAGTGGAAATTATTTTTAAGCTTGTGTAACCTAGTTTTATTTATTTTTATTTGTAGCATA
TGCACGAAATTTGAGGATAGACTCATTTGAATTTCATGCAAGACATACGGGTAATGGAGGAGTTAAGCAT
GAAGATTATGTTGTCTCCACTATGGATTATGCAGCAGTTAAGAGAAAACCACCTATTCATAACTAGGCTT
CTCTAGCTAGAGTCGATCGACAAGCTCGAGTTTCTCCATAATAATGTGTGAGTAGTTCCCAGATAAGGGA
ATTAGGGTTCCTATAGGGTTTCGCTCATGTGTTGAGCATATAAGAAACCCTTAGTATGTATTTGTATTTG
TAAAATACTTCTATCAATAAAATTTCTAATTCCTAAAACCAAAATCCAGTACTAAAATCCAGATCGCTAA
GCTTGAATTCTTGCGGAGAGCGGAGAATTAAGGGAGTCACGTTATGACCCCCGCCGATGACGCGGGACAA
GCCGTTTTACGTTTGGAACTGACAGAACCGCAACGTTGAAGGAGCCACTCAGCCGCGGGTTTCTGGAGTT
TAATGAGCTAAGCACATACGTCAGAAACCATTATTGCGCGTTCAAAAGTCGCCTAAGGTCACTATCAGCT
AGCAAATATTTCTTGTCAAAAATGCTCCACTGACGTTCCATAAATTCCCCTCGGTATCCAATTAGAGTCT
CATATTCACTCTCAAATGATTGAACAAGATGGATTGCACGCAGGTTCTCCGGCCGCTTGGGTGGAGAGGC
TATTCGGCTATGACTGGGCACAACAGACAATCGGCTGCTCTGATGCCGCCGTGTTCCGGCTGTCAGCGCA
GGGGCGCCCGGTTCTTTTTGTCAAGACCGACCTGTCCGGTGCCCTGAATGAACTCCAAGACGAGGCAGCG
CGGCTATCGTGGCTGGCCACGACGGGCGTTCCTTGCGCAGCTGTGCTCGACGTTGTCACTGAAGCGGGAA
GGGACTGGCTGCTATTGGGCGAAGTGCCGGGGCAGGATCTCCTGTCATCTCACCTTGCTCCTGCCGAGAA
AGTATCCATCATGGCTGATGCAATGCGGCGGCTGCATACGCTTGATCCGGCTACCTGCCCATTCGACCAC
CAAGCGAAACATCGCATCGAGCGAGGACGTACTCGGATGGAAGCCGGTCTTGTCGATCAGGATGATCTGG
ACGAAGAGCATCAGGGGCTCGCGCCAGCCGAACTGTTCGCCAGGCTCAAGGCGCGGATGCCCGACGGCGA
GGATCTCGTCGTGACCCAGGGCGATGCCTGCTTGCCGAATATCATGGTGGAAAATGGCCGCTTTTCTGGA
TTCATCGACTGTGGCCGGCTGGGTGTGGCGGACCGCTATCAGGACATAGCGTTGGCTACCCGTGATATTG
CTGAAGAGCTTGGCGGCGAATGGGCTGACCGCTTCCTCGTGCTTTACGGTATCGCCGCTCCCGATTCGCA
GCGCATCGCCTTCTATCGCCTTCTTGACGAGTTCTTCTGAGCTTGTCAAGCAGATCGTTCAAACATTTGG
CAATAAAGTTTCTTAAGATTGAATCCTGTTGCCGGTCTTGCGATGATTATCATATAATTTCTGTTGAATT
ACGTTAAGCATGTAATAATTAACATGTAATGCATGACGTTATTTATGAGATGGGTTTTTATGATTAGAGT
CCCGCAATTATACATTTAATACGCGATAGAAAACAAAATATAGCGCGCAAACTAGGATAAATTATCGCGC
GCGGTGTCATCTATGTTACTAGATCGACGCTGGATCCGAATTCGGCAGGGCCCACTGCATCCACCCCAGT
ACATTAAAAACGTCCGCAATGTGTTATTAAGTTGTCTAAGCGTCAATTTGTTTACACCACAATATATCCT
GCCACCAGCCAGCCAACAGCTCCCCGACCGGCAGCTCGGCACAAAATCACCACTCGATACAGGCAGCCCA
TCAGCCGTGCGGCTGCATGAAATCCTGGCCGGTTTGTCTGATGCCAAGCTGGCGGCCTGGCCGGCCAGCT
TGGCCGCTGAAGAAACCGAGCGCCGCCGTCTAAAAAGGTGATGTGTATTTGAGTAAAACAGCTTGCGTCA
TGCGGTCGCTGCGTATATGATGCGATGAGTAAATAAACAAATACGCAAGGGGAACGCATGAAGGTTATCG
CTGTACTTAACCAGAAAGGCGGGTCAGGCAAGACGACCATCGCAACCCATCTAGCCCGCGCCCTGCAACT
CGCCGGGGCCGATGTTCTGTTAGTCGATTCCGATCCCCAGGGCAGTGCCCGCGATTGGGCGGCCGTGCGG
GAAGATCAACCGCTAACCGTTGTCGGCATCGACCGCCCGACGATTGACCGCGACGTGAAGGCCATCGGCC
GGCGCGACTTCGTAGTGATCGACGGAGCGCCCCAGGCGGCGGACTTGGCTGTGTCCGCGATCAAGGCAGC
CGACTTCGTGCTGATTCCGGTGCAGCCAAGCCCTTACGACATATGGGCCACCGCCGACCTGGTGGAGCTG
GTTAAGCAGCGCATTGAGGTCACGGATGGAAGGCTACAAGCGGCCTTTGTCGTGTCGCGGGCGATCAAAG
GCACGCGCATCGGCGGTGAGGTTGCCGAGGCGCTGGCCGGGTACGAGCTGCCCATTCTTGAGTCCCGTAT
CACGCAGCGCGTGAGCTACCCAGGCACTGCCGCCGCCGGCACAACCGTTCTTGAATCAGAACCCGAGGGC
GACGCTGCCCGCGAGGTCCAGGCGCTGGCCGCTGAAATTAAATCAAAACTCATTTGAGTTAATGAGGTAA
AGAGAAAATGAGCAAAAGCACAAACACGCTAAGTGCCGGCCGTCCGAGCGCACGCAGCAGCAAGGCTGCA
ACGTTGGCCAGCCTGGCAGACACGCCAGCCATGAAGCGGGTCAACTTTCAGTTGCCGGCGGAGGATCACA
CCAAGCTGAAGATGTACGCGGTACGCCAAGGCAAGACCATTACCGAGCTGCTATCTGAATACATCGCGCA
GCTACCAGAGTAAATGAGCAAATGAATAAATGAGTAGATGAATTTTAGCGGCTAAAGGAGGCGGCATGGA
AAATCAAGAACAACCAGGCACCGACGCCGTGGAATGCCCCATGTGTGGAGGAACGGGCGGTTGGCCAGGC
GTAAGCGGCTGGGTTGTCTGCCGGCCCTGCAATGGCACTGGAACCCCCAAGCCCGAGGAATCGGCGTGAG
CGGTCGCAAACCATCCGGCCCGGTACAAATCGGCGCGGCGCTGGGTGATGACCTGGTGGAGAAGTTGAAG
GCCGCGCAGGCCGCCCAGCGGCAACGCATCGAGGCAGAAGCACGCCCCGGTGAATCGTGGCAAGCGGCCG
CTGATCGAATCCGCAAAGAATCCCGGCAACCGCCGGCAGCCGGTGCGTCGTCGATTAGGAAGCCGCCCAA
GGGCGACGAGCAACCAGATTTTTTCGTTCCGATGCTCTATGACGTGGGCACCCGCGATAGTCGCAGCATC
ATGGACGTGGCCGTTTTCCGTCTGTCGAAGCGTGACCGACGAGCTGGCGAGGTGATCCGCTACGAGCTTC
CAGACGGGCACGTAGAGGTTTCCGCAGGGCCGGCCGGCATGGCCAGTGTGTGGGATTACGACCTGGTACT
GATGGCGGTTTCCCATCTAACCGAATCCATGAACCGATACCGGGAAGGGAAGGGAGACAAGCCCGGCCGC
GTGTTCCGTCCACACGTTGCGGACGTACTCAAGTTCTGCCGGCGAGCCGATGGCGGAAAGCAGAAAGACG
ACCTGGTAGAAACCTGCATTCGGTTAAACACCACGCACGTTGCCATGCAGCGTACGAAGAAGGCCAAGAA
CGGCCGCCTGGTGACGGTATCCGAGGGTGAAGCCTTGATTAGCCGCTACAAGATCGTAAAGAGCGAAACC
GGGCGGCCGGAGTACATCGAGATCGAGCTAGCTGATTGGATGTACCGCGAGATCACAGAAGGCAAGAACC
CGGACGTGCTGACGGTTCACCCCGATTACTTTTTGATCGATCCCGGCATCGGCCGTTTTCTCTACCGCCT
GGCACGCCGCGCCGCAGGCAAGGCAGAAGCCAGATGGTTGTTCAAGACGATCTACGAACGCAGTGGCAGC
GCCGGAGAGTTCAAGAAGTTCTGTTTCACCGTGCGCAAGCTGATCGGGTCAAATGACCTGCCGGAGTACG
ATTTGAAGGAGGAGGCGGGGCAGGCTGGCCCGATCCTAGTCATGCGCTACCGCAACCTGATCGAGGGCGA
AGCATCCGCCGGTTCCTAATGTACGGAGCAGATGCTAGGGCAAATTGCCCTAGCAGGGGAAAAAGGTCGA
AAAAGCTTCTTTCCTGTGGATAGCACGTACATTGGGAACCCAAAGCCGTACATTGGGAACCGGAACCCGT
ACATTGGGAACCCAAAGCCGTACATTGGGAACCGGTCACACATGTAAGTGACTGATATAAAAGAGAAAAA
AGGCGATTTTTCCGCCTAAAACTCTTTAAAACTTATTAAAACTCTTAAAACCCGCCTGGCCTGTGCATAA
CTGTCTGGCCAGCGCACAGCCGAAGAGCTGCAAAAAGCGCCTACCCTTCGGTCGCTGCGCTCCCTACGCC
CCGCCGCTTCGCGTCGGCCTATCGCGGCCGCTGGCCGCTCAAAAATGGCTGGCCTACGGCCAGGCAATCT
ACCAGGGCGCGGACAAGCCGCGCCGTCGCCACTCGACCGCCGGCGCCCACATCAAGGCACCGAGCTCCCA
TCCCCCCAGGGGCTGCGCCCCTCGGCCGCGAACGGCCTCACCCCAAAAATGGCAGCGCTGGCCAATTCGT
GCGCGGAACCCCTATTTGTTTATTTTTCTAAATACATTCAAATATGTATCCGCTCATGAGACAATAACCT
TGATAAATGCTTCAATAATATTGAAAAAGGAAGAGTATGGCTAAAATGAGAATATCACCGGAATTGAAAA
AACTGATCGAAAAATACCGCTGCGCAAAAGATACGGAAGGAATGTCTCCTGCTAAGGTATATAAGCTGGT
GGGAGAAAATGAAAACCTATATTTAAAAATGACGGACAGCCGGTATAAAGGGACCACCTATGATGTGGAA
CGGGAAAAGGACATGATGCTATGGCTGGAAGGAAAGCTGCCTGTTCCAAAGGTCCTGCACTTTGAACGGC
ATGATGGCTGGAGCAATCTGCTCATGAGTGAGGCCGATGGCGTCCTTTGCTCGGAAGAGTATGAAGATGA
ACAAAGCCCTGAAAAGATTATCGAGCTGTATGCGGAGTGCATCAGGCTCTTTCACTCCATCGACATATCG
GATTGTCCCTATACGAATAGCTTAGACAGCCGCTTAGCCGAATTGGATTACTTACTGAATAACGATCTGG
CCGATGTGGATTGCGAAAACTGGGAAGAGGACACTCCATTTAAAGATCCGCGCGAGCTGTATGATTTTTT
AAAGACGGAAAAGCCCGAAGAGGAACTTGTCTTTTCCCACGGCGACCTGGGAGACAGCAACATCTTTGTG
AAAGATGGCAAAGTAAGTGGCTTTATTGATCTTGGGAGAAGCGGCAGGGCGGACAAGTGGTATGACATTG
CCTTCTGCGTCCGGTCGATCAGGGAGGATATCGGGGAAGAACAGTATGTCGAGCTATTTTTTGACTTACT
GGGGATCAAGCCTGATTGGGAGAAAATAAAATATTATATTTTACTGGATGAATTGTTTTAGCTGTCAGAC
CAAGTTTACTCATATATACTTTAGATTGATTTAAAACTTCATTTTTAATTTAAAAGGATCTAGGTGAAGA
TCCTTTTTGATAATCTCATGACCAAAATCCCTTAACGTGAGTTTTCGTTCCACTGAGCGTCAGACCCCGT
AGAAAAGATCAAAGGATCTTCTTGAGATCCTTTTTTTCTGCGCGTAATCTGCTGCTTGCAAACAAAAAAA
CCACCGCTACCAGCGGTGGTTTGTTTGCCGGATCAAGAGCTACCAACTCTTTTTCCGAAGGTAACTGGCT
TCAGCAGAGCGCAGATACCAAATACTGTCCTTCTAGTGTAGCCGTAGTTAGGCCACCACTTCAAGAACTC
TGTAGCACCGCCTACATACCTCGCTCTGCTAATCCTGTTACCAGTGGCTGCTGCCAGTGGCGATAAGTCG
TGTCTTACCGGGTTGGACTCAAGACGATAGTTACCGGATAAGGCGCAGCGGTCGGGCTGAACGGGGGGTT
CGTGCACACAGCCCAGCTTGGAGCGAACGACCTACACCGAACTGAGATACCTACAGCGTGAGCTATGAGA
AAGCGCCACGCTTCCCGAAGGGAGAAAGGCGGACAGGTATCCGGTAAGCGGCAGGGTCGGAACAGGAGAG
CGCACGAGGGAGCTTCCAGGGGGAAACGCCTGGTATCTTTATAGTCCTGTCGGGTTTCGCCACCTCTGAC
TTGAGCGTCGATTTTTGTGATGCTCGTCAGGGGGGCGGAGCCTATGGAAAAACGCCAGCAACGCGGCCTT
TTTACGGTTCCTGTGGTTGGCACATACAAATGGACGAACGGATAAACCTTTTCACGCCCTTTTAAATATC
CGATTATTCTAATAAACGCTCTTTTCTCTTAGGTTTACCCGCCAATATATCCTGTCAAACACTGATAGTT
TAAACTCCCTCGGTCACATGTGCATCCTCGTAAGGAGGACGTCGTTGTGGTTGGTGCTTTCCTTACATTC
TGAGCCTCTTTCCTTCTAATCCACTCATCTGCATCTTCTTGTGTCCTTACTAATACCTCATTGGTTCCAA
ATTCCCTCCCTTTAAGCACCAGCTCGTTTCTGTTCTTCCACAGCCTCCCAAGTATCCAAGGGACTAAAGC
CTCCACATTCTTCAGATCAGGATATTCTTGTTTAAGATGTTGAACTCTATGGAGGTTTGTATGAACTGAT
GATCTAGGACCGGATAAGTTCCCTTCTTCATAGCGAACTTATTCAAAGAATGTTTTGTGTATCATTCTTG
TTACATTGTTATTAATGAAAAAATATTATTGGTCATTGGACTGAACACGAGTGTTAAATATGGACCAGGC
CCCAAATAAGATCCATTGATATATGAATTAAATAACAAGAATAAATCGAGTCACCAAACCACTTGCCTTT
TTTAACGAGACTTGTTCACCAACTTGATACAAAAGTCATTATCCTATGCAAATCAATAATCATACAAAAA
TATCCAATAACACTAAAAAAATTAAAAGAAATGGATAATTTCACAATATGTTATACGATAAAGAAGTTAC
TTTTCCAAGAAATTCACTGATTTTATAAGCCCACTTGCATTAGATAAATGGCAAAAAAAAACAAAAAGGA
AAAGAAATAAAGCACGAAGAATTCTAGAAAATACGAAATACGCTTCAATGCAGTGGGACCCACGGTTCAA
TTATTGCCAATTTTCAGCTCCACCGTATATTTAAAAAATAAAACGATAATGCTAAAAAAATATAAATCGT
AACGATCGTTAAATCTCAACGGCTGGATCTTATGACGACCGTTAAGGAAATTGTGGTTGTCGGACGAAGT
CCAGTAATAAACGGCGTCAAAGTGGTTGCAGCCGGCACACACGAGTCGTGTTTATCAACTCAAAGCACAA
ATACTTTTCCTCAACCTAAAAATAAGGCAATTAGCCAAAAACAACTTTGCGTGTAAACAACGCTCAATAC
ACGTGTCATTTTATTATTAGCTATTGCTTCACCGCCTTAGCTTTCTCGTGACCTAGTCGTCCTCGTCTTT
TCTTCTTCTTCTTCTATAAAACAATACCCAAAGAGCTCTTCTTCTTCACAATTCAGATTTCAATTTCTCA
AAATCTTAAAAACTTTCTCTCAATTCTCTCTACCGTGATCAAGGTAAATTTCTGTGTTCCTTATTCTCTC
AAAATCTTCGATTTTGTTTTCGTTCGATCCCAATTTCGTATATGTTCTTTGGTTTAGATTCTGTTAATCT
TAGATCGTAGACGATTTTCTGGGTTTGATCGTTAGATATCATCTTAATTCTCGATTAGGGTTTCATAGAT
ATCATCCGATTTGTTCAAATAATTTGAGTTTTGTCGAATAATTACTCTTCGATTTGTGATTTCTATCTAG
ATCTGGTGTTAGTTTCTAGTTTGTGCGATCGAATTTGTCGATTAATCTGAGTTTTTCTGATTAACAGATG
CAGATCTTAATGGGGTCATCCAAGAATGTTATCAAGGAGTTCATGAGGTTTAAGGTTCGCATGGAAGGAA
CGGTCAATGGGCACGAGTTTGAAATAGAAGGCGAAGGAGAGGGGAGGCCATACGAAGGCCACAATACCGT
AAAGCTTAAGGTAACCAAGGGGGGACCTTTGCCATTTGCTTGGGATATTTTGTCACCACAATTTCAGTAT
GGAAGCAAGGTATATGTCAAGCACCCTGCCGACATACCAGACTATAAAAAGCTGTCATTTCCTGAAGGAT
TTAAATGGGAAAGGGTCATGAACTTTGAAGATGGTGGCGTCGTTACTGTAACCCAGGATTCCAGTTTGCA
GGATGGCTGTTTCATCTACAAGGTCAAGTTCATTGGCGTGAACTTTCCTTCCGATGGACCTGTTATGCAA
AAGAAAACAATGGGCTGGGAAGCCAGCACTGAGCGTTTGTATCCTCGTGATGGCGTGTTGAAAG
Features (pLannotate 1.2.2; 15 found; start..end, strand, type, name):
    216..468     +  terminator     NOS terminator: nopaline synthase terminator and poly(A) signal
   2551..2725    +  polyA_signal   CaMV poly(A) signal: cauliflower mosaic virus polyadenylation signal
   2825..3004    +  promoter       NOS promoter: nopaline synthase promoter
   3026..3820    +  CDS            NeoR/KanR: aminoglycoside phosphotransferase from Tn5; aph(3')-II (or nptII); confers resistance to neomycin, kanamycin, and G418 (Geneticin®)
   3833..4085    +  terminator     NOS terminator: nopaline synthase terminator and poly(A) signal
   4180..4204    -  misc_feature   LB T-DNA repeat: left border repeat from nopaline C58 T-DNA
   4468..5097    +  CDS            pVS1 StaA: stability protein from the Pseudomonas plasmid pVS1 (Heeb et al., 2000)
   5526..6599    +  CDS            pVS1 RepA: replication protein from the Pseudomonas plasmid pVS1 (Heeb et al., 2000)
   6665..6859    +  rep_origin     pVS1 oriV: origin of replication for the Pseudomonas plasmid pVS1 (Heeb et al., 2000)
   7065..7125    +  rep_origin     oriV (fragment): incP origin of replication
   7142..7246    +  promoter       AmpR promoter: bla
   7247..8041    +  CDS            KanR: aminoglycoside phosphotransferase; aphA-3; confers resistance to kanamycin
   8212..8800    +  rep_origin     ori: high-copy-number ColE1/pMB1/pBR322/pUC origin of replication
   8923..8947    -  misc_feature   RB T-DNA repeat: right border repeat from nopaline C58 T-DNA
  10510..200     +  CDS            DsRed (across the origin): DsRed is a basic (constitutively fluorescent) red fluorescent protein published in 1999, derived from Discosoma sp..
