[The description below was written by a language model from this plasmid's Addgene catalogue record and pLannotate feature annotations shown in this document.]
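Description:
LjUBQ:MtGLV1:T35s is a plant binary vector built on the EC50505 backbone for Agrobacterium-mediated overexpression of a peptide-coding gene from Medicago truncatula. The backbone carries a high-copy ColE1/pUC-type origin for propagation in E. coli, together with the pVS1 replication module (oriV, RepA and the StaA stability protein), which allows stable maintenance in Agrobacterium. A short incP oriV fragment is also annotated. Bacterial selection is by kanamycin, through an aphA-3 gene driven by the bla (AmpR) promoter and located outside the T-DNA.

The nopaline-type right and left border repeats define the transferred region. According to the catalogue entry, the payload is Medtr6g043230.1 (GLV1, a GOLVEN family peptide gene, listed as 899 bp) under the Lotus japonicus ubiquitin promoter and terminated by the 35S terminator. The automated annotation does not label the promoter or the GLV1 coding region, but a CaMV poly(A) signal sits downstream of a long unannotated stretch where this cassette presumably lies.

Two further units are annotated within the T-DNA. The first is a DsRed red fluorescent protein coding sequence followed by a NOS terminator; its promoter is not annotated or stated, and it would serve as a visual marker of transformed tissue. The second is a NOS promoter–nptII–NOS terminator cassette near the left border, which confers neomycin/kanamycin/G418 resistance for selecting plant cells.

The associated work concerns GOLVEN peptides in root development and nodule positioning in Medicago. This fits use of the construct for ectopic GLV1 expression in transgenic roots or plants.
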