Addgene plasmid #164738: LjUBQ:MtGLV1:T35s
Purpose: Overexpression of Peptide coding gene (Binary vector)
Depositing lab: Wolf Scheible. Depositing organization: Noble Research Institute, LLC. Publication: The peptide GOLVEN10 alters root development and noduletaxis in Medicago truncatula. Roy S, Torres-Jerez I, Zhang S, Liu W, Schiessl K, Jain D, Boschiero C, Lee HK, Krom N, Zhao PX, Murray JD, Oldroyd GED, Scheible WR, Udvardi M. Plant J. 2024 May;118(3):607-625. doi: 10.1111/tpj.16626. Epub 2024 Feb 15. PubMed 38361340.
Backbone
  Vector backbone: EC50505
  Backbone size w/o insert (bp): 10475
  Vector type: Plant Expression
  Selectable markers: Neomycin (select with G418) ; N/A
Growth in bacteria
  Bacterial resistance: Kanamycin, 50 μg/mL
  Growth temperature: 37°C
  Growth strain: DH5alpha
  Copy number: High Copy
Gene/Insert
  Gene/Insert name: Medtr6g043230.1 (alt names: GLV1; KEH26052.1)
  Species: Medicago truncatula
  Insert size (bp): 899
  Promoter: Lotus japonicus Ubiquitin
  Tag / fusion protein: Terminator 35S (C terminal on insert)
  Cloning method: Unknown
Terms and licenses: Academic/Nonprofit Terms; Industry Terms: Not Available to Industry
Depositor comments: Cloned by Sonali/Shulan
How to cite: LjUBQ:MtGLV1:T35s was a gift from Wolf Scheible (Addgene plasmid # 164738 ; http://n2t.net/addgene:164738 ; RRID:Addgene_164738)
